Addgene plasmid #129615: mCherry-ITSN2
Purpose: RhoGEF
Depositing lab: Dorus Gadella. Depositing organization: University of Amsterdam. Publication: Identification of guanine nucleotide exchange factors that increase Cdc42 activity in primary human endothelial cells. Reinhard NR, Van Der Niet S, Chertkova A, Postma M, Hordijk PL, Gadella TWJ Jr, Goedhart J. Small GTPases. 2019 Aug 30:1-15. doi: 10.1080/21541248.2019.1658509. PubMed 31469028.
Backbone
  Vector backbone: pEGFP-C1
  Backbone manufacturer: Clontech
  Vector type: Mammalian Expression
Growth in bacteria
  Bacterial resistance: Kanamycin, 50 μg/mL
  Growth temperature: 37°C
  Growth strain: DH5alpha
  Copy number: High Copy
Gene/Insert
  Gene/Insert name: ITSN2
  Species: Synthetic
  Promoter: CMV
  Cloning method: Restriction Enzyme; 5′ cloning site Unknown (unknown if destroyed); 3′ cloning site Unknown (unknown if destroyed)
Terms and licenses: Academic/Nonprofit Terms; Industry Terms: Not Available to Industry
Depositor comments: Please note: Plasmid contains N724D, M1499V, and I1857V mutations in the mCherry-ITSN2 insert. These mutations are not known to affect plasmid function.
How to cite: mCherry-ITSN2 was a gift from Dorus Gadella (Addgene plasmid # 129615 ; http://n2t.net/addgene:129615 ; RRID:Addgene_129615)
