[The description below was written by a language model from this plasmid's Addgene catalogue record and pLannotate feature annotations shown in this document.]
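Description:
mCherry-ITSN2 is a mammalian expression plasmid of about 9.8 kb built on the Clontech pEGFP-C1 backbone, in which the original green fluorescent protein has been replaced by the red fluorescent protein mCherry. The human cytomegalovirus immediate early enhancer and promoter drive a single open reading frame: mCherry at the N-terminus, a short linker derived from the remaining multiple cloning site, and then the roughly 5.1 kb coding sequence of intersectin-2 (ITSN2). The transcript is terminated by the SV40 polyadenylation signal. The catalogue lists the insert species as synthetic, whereas the annotation matches the coding region to the human ITSN2 protein. The depositor notes three amino-acid substitutions in the fusion (N724D, M1499V and I1857V) that are not known to affect function. The restriction sites used for cloning are not recorded.

The plasmid is maintained in E. coli at high copy through a ColE1/pUC-type origin and is selected with kanamycin. The Tn5 NeoR/KanR gene sits behind tandem bacterial (bla) and SV40 early promoters and is followed by the HSV TK polyadenylation signal, so the same marker can also support G418 selection in mammalian cells. An f1 origin is present as well. The short large T antigen, ble and bGH poly(A) fragments in the feature table appear to be backbone remnants or partial annotation matches rather than functional elements.

The stated purpose is simply "RhoGEF". The associated publication concerns the identification of guanine nucleotide exchange factors that raise Cdc42 activity in primary human endothelial cells. This suggests the construct is used to express a fluorescently trackable ITSN2 so that transfected cells can be identified and the protein's localisation and effect on GTPase signalling can be examined.
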