Features (pLannotate 1.2.2; 15 found; start..end, strand, type, name):
     61..364     +  enhancer       CMV enhancer: human cytomegalovirus immediate early enhancer
    365..568     +  promoter       CMV promoter: human cytomegalovirus (CMV) immediate early promoter
    613..1320    +  CDS            mCherry: mCherry is a basic (constitutively fluorescent) red fluorescent protein published in 2004, derived from Discosoma sp.. It is reported to be a very rapidly-maturing monomer with low acid sensitivity.
   1321..1366    +  misc_feature   MCS (fragment): multiple cloning site
   1366..6450    +  CDS            ITSN2: ITSN2_HUMAN - Also known as KIAA1256, SH3D1B, SWAP. Experimental evidence at protein level: Swiss-Prot protein existence level 1. Adapter protein that may provide indirect link between the endocytic membrane traffic and the actin assembly machinery. May regulate the formation of clathrin-coated vesicles (CCPs). Seems to be involved in CCPs maturation including invagination or budding. Involved in endocytosis of integrin beta-1 (ITGB1) and transferrin receptor (TFR). Plays a role in dendrite formation by melanocytes (PubMed:23999003). From Homo sapiens (Human).
   6464..6548    +  CDS            large T antigen (fragment): large T antigen from SV40 (simian virus 40)
   6571..6692    +  polyA_signal   SV40 poly(A) signal: SV40 polyadenylation signal
   6726..7154    -  rep_origin     f1 ori (sequence partly withheld): f1 bacteriophage origin of replication; arrow indicates direction of (+) strand synthesis
   7181..7285    +  promoter       AmpR promoter: bla
   7287..7644    +  promoter       SV40 promoter: SV40 enhancer and early promoter
   7679..8473    +  CDS            NeoR/KanR: aminoglycoside phosphotransferase from Tn5; aph(3')-II (or nptII); confers resistance to neomycin, kanamycin, and G418 (Geneticin®)
   8494..8646    +  CDS            ble (fragment): BLE_KLEPN - Experimental evidence at protein level: Swiss-Prot protein existence level 1. Binding protein with a strong affinity to the bleomycin family of antibiotics. Binds to CL990; an antimitotic-antibiotic compound. From Klebsiella pneumoniae.
   8705..8752    +  polyA_signal   HSV TK poly(A) signal: herpes simplex virus thymidine kinase polyadenylation signal (Cole and Stacy, 1985)
   8843..8859    -  polyA_signal   bGH poly(A) signal (fragment): bovine growth hormone polyadenylation signal
   9081..9669    +  rep_origin     ori: high-copy-number ColE1/pMB1/pBR322/pUC origin of replication
>Addgene plasmid #129615 | mCherry-ITSN2 | addgene full sequence | sequence record 261651 | Addgene NGS Result
TAGTTATTAATAGTAATCAATTACGGGGTCATTAGTTCATAGCCCATATATGGAGTTCCGCGTTACATAA
CTTACGGTAAATGGCCCGCCTGGCTGACCGCCCAACGACCCCCGCCCATTGACGTCAATAATGACGTATG
TTCCCATAGTAACGCCAATAGGGACTTTCCATTGACGTCAATGGGTGGAGTATTTACGGTAAACTGCCCA
CTTGGCAGTACATCAAGTGTATCATATGCCAAGTACGCCCCCTATTGACGTCAATGACGGTAAATGGCCC
GCCTGGCATTATGCCCAGTACATGACCTTATGGGACTTTCCTACTTGGCAGTACATCTACGTATTAGTCA
TCGCTATTACCATGGTGATGCGGTTTTGGCAGTACATCAATGGGCGTGGATAGCGGTTTGACTCACGGGG
ATTTCCAAGTCTCCACCCCATTGACGTCAATGGGAGTTTGTTTTGGCACCAAAATCAACGGGACTTTCCA
AAATGTCGTAACAACTCCGCCCCATTGACGCAAATGGGCGGTAGGCGTGTACGGTGGGAGGTCTATATAA
GCAGAGCTGGTTTAGTGAACCGTCAGATCCGCTAGCGCTACCGGTCGCCACCATGGTGAGCAAGGGCGAG
GAGGATAACATGGCCATCATCAAGGAGTTCATGCGCTTCAAGGTGCACATGGAGGGCTCCGTGAACGGCC
ACGAGTTCGAGATCGAGGGCGAGGGCGAGGGCCGCCCCTACGAGGGCACCCAGACCGCCAAGCTGAAGGT
GACCAAGGGTGGCCCCCTGCCCTTCGCCTGGGACATCCTGTCCCCTCAGTTCATGTACGGCTCCAAGGCC
TACGTGAAGCACCCCGCCGACATCCCCGACTACTTGAAGCTGTCCTTCCCCGAGGGCTTCAAGTGGGAGC
GCGTGATGAACTTCGAGGACGGCGGCGTGGTGACCGTGACCCAGGACTCCTCCCTGCAGGACGGCGAGTT
CATCTACAAGGTGAAGCTGCGCGGCACCAACTTCCCCTCCGACGGCCCCGTAATGCAGAAGAAGACCATG
GGCTGGGAGGCCTCCTCCGAGCGGATGTACCCCGAGGACGGCGCCCTGAAGGGCGAGATCAAGCAGAGGC
TGAAGCTGAAGGACGGCGGCCACTACGACGCTGAGGTCAAGACCACCTACAAGGCCAAGAAGCCCGTGCA
GCTGCCCGGCGCCTACAACGTCAACATCAAGTTGGACATCACCTCCCACAACGAGGACTACACCATCGTG
GAACAGTACGAACGCGCCGAGGGCCGCCACTCCACCGGCGGCATGGACGAGCTGTACAAGTCCGGACTCA
GATCTCGAGCTCAAGCTTCGAATTCTGCAGTCGACGCTCAGTTTCCCACAGCTATGAATGGAGGGCCAAA
CATGTGGGCTATCACCTCTGAAGAACGTACTAAGCATGACAGGCAGTTTGATAACCTCAAACCTTCAGGA
GGTTACATAACAGGTGATCAAGCACGTAATTTTTTCCTACAATCAGGTCTGCCGGCCCCTGTTTTAGCTG
AAATATGGGCTTTATCAGACCTAAACAAGGATGGGAAGATGGATCAGCAAGAGTTCTCCATAGCTATGAA
ACTCATCAAACTGAAGCTTCAAGGCCAACAGTTGCCTGTGGTTCTCCCTCCTATTATGAAGCAACCCCCT
ATGTTTTCTCCATTAATTTCTGCTCGTTTTGGAATGGGAAGCATGCCCAATCTGTCCATTCCTCAGCCAT
TGCCTCCAGCTGCACCTATAACATCATTGTCTTCTGCGACTTCAGGGACCAACCTTCCTCCCTTAATGAT
GCCCACTCCCCTAGTGCCTTCTGTTAGCACATCATCATTACCAAATGGAACCGCCAGTCTCATTCAGCCT
TTACCCATTCCTTATTCTTCTTCAACATTGCCTCATGGGTCATCTTATAGTCTGATGATGGGAGGATTTG
GAGGTGCTAGTATACAGAAAGCGCAGTCTCTGATTGATTTAGGATCTAGTAGCTCAACTTCCTCGACTGC
TTCACTCTCAGGGAACTCACCCAAGACTGGGACCTCAGAGTGGGCAGTTCCTCAGCCTACAAGATTAAAA
TATCGGCAAAAATTTAATACTCTTGACAAAAGTATGAGTGGATATCTCTCAGGTTTTCAAGCTAGAAATG
CCCTTCTTCAGTCAAATCTTTCTCAAACTCAGCTGGCTACTATTTGGACTCTGGCTGACGTTGATGGTGA
TGGACAGCTAAAAGCAGAAGAGTTTATTCTTGCAATGCACCTTACTGACATGGCCAAAGCTGGACAGCCA
TTACCACTGACTTTACCTCCTGAGCTTGTTCCTCCATCTTTCAGAGGAGGAAAGCAAATTGATTCCATTA
ATGGAACTCTGCCTTCATATCAGAAAATGCAAGAAGAGGAGCCTCAGAAGAAATTACCAGTTACTTTTGA
GGACAAACGGAAAGCCAACTATGAGCGAGGGAACATGGAGCTGGAAAAGCGACGCCAAGCCTTGATGGAG
CAGCAACAAAGGGAGGCAGAACGTAAAGCCCAGAAAGAAAAGGAAGAGTGGGAACGAAAACAGAGAGAAT
TACAAGAACAAGAATGGAAGAAACAACTTGAATTAGAAAAACGCTTAGAGAAGCAACGGGAATTGGAGAG
ACAACGAGAGGAAGAAAGGAGAAAAGACATAGAAAGACGAGAGGCAGCAAAACAGGAACTTGAACGACAA
CGTCGCTTAGAATGGGAGAGAATTCGGCGACAGGAGCTTCTCAATCAAAAGGATAGAGAACAAGAAGAAA
TTGTCAGGTTAAACTCTAAAAAGAAGAATCTTCATCTTGAGTTGGAAGCACTGAATGGCAAACATCAGCA
GATCTCAGGCAGACTTCAGGATGTCCGACTCAAAAAACAAACTCAAAAGACTGAGCTGGAAGTTCTGGAT
AAGCAGTGTGACTTGGAAATTATGGAAATCAAGCAACTTCAACAGGAACTTCAGGAATATCAGAATAAGC
TTATCTATCTGGTACCTGAGAAGCAATTATTAAATGAAAGAATTAAAAACATGCAGTTCAGTAACACACC
TGATTCAGGGGTCAGTTTACTTCATAAAAAATCATTAGAAAAGGAAGAATTATGCCAAAGACTTAAAGAA
CAGTTAGATGCTCTTGAAAAAGAAACTGCATCTAAGCTGTCAGAAATGGATTCTTTTAACAATCAACTAA
AGTGTGGGAATATGGATGACTCTGTTCTTCAGTGCCTTTTGTCTCTGCTAAGCTGTCTCAACAACCTCTT
CCTCTTACTTAAGGAACTGAGAGAAACCTACAACACACAGCAGTTAGCCCTTGAACAGCTTTATAAGATC
AAACGTGACAAGTTGAAGGAAATTGAAAGGAAAAGATTAGAACTAATGCAGAAAAAGAAACTAGAAGATG
AGGCTGCAAGGAAAGCAAAGCAAGGAAAAGAAAACTTATGGAAAGAAAATCTTAGAAAGGAGGAAGAAGA
AAAACAAAAGCGACTCCAGGAAGAAAAAACACAAGAAAAAATTCAAGAAGAGGAACGGAAAGCTGAGGAG
AAACAACGTAAGGATAAGGATACTTTGAAAGCTGAGGAGAAAAAACGTGAGACAGCTAGTGTTTTGGTGA
ATTATAGAGCATTATACCCCTTTGAAGCAAGGAACCATGATGAGATGAGTTTTAATTCTGGAGATATAAT
TCAGGTTGATGAAAAAACCGTAGGAGAGCCTGGTTGGCTTTATGGTAGTTTTCAAGGAAATTTTGGCTGG
TTTCCATGCAATTATGTAGAAAAAATGCCATCAAGTGAAAATGAAAAAGCTGTATCTCCAAAGAAGGCCT
TACTTCCTCCTACAGTTTCTTTATCTGCTACCTCAACTTCCTCTGAACCACTTTCTTCAAATCAACCAGC
ATCAGTGACTGATTATCAAAATGTATCTTTTTCAAACCTAACTGTAAATACATCATGGCAGAAAAAATCA
GCCTTCACTCGAACTGTGTCCCCTGGATCTGTATCACCTATTCATGGACAGGGACAAGTGGTAGAAAACT
TAAAAGCACAGGCCCTTTGTTCCTGGACTGCAAAGAAAGATAACCACTTGAACTTCTCAAAACATGACAT
TATTACTGTCTTGGAGCAGCAAGAAAATTGGTGGTTTGGGGAGGTGCATGGAGGAAGAGGATGGTTTCCC
AAATCTTATGTCAAGATCATTCCTGGGAGTGAAGTAAAACGGGAAGAACCAGAAGCTTTGTATGCAGCTG
TAAATAAGAAACCTACCTCGGCAGCCTATTCAGTTGGAGAAGAATATATTGCACTTTATCCATATTCAAG
TGTGGAACCTGGAGATTTGACTTTCACAGAAGGTGAAGAAATATTGGTGACCCAGAAAGATGGAGAGTGG
TGGACAGGAAGTATTGGAGATAGAAGTGGAATTTTTCCATCAAACTATGTCAAACCAAAGGATCAAGAGA
GTTTTGGGAGTGCTAGCAAGTCTGGAGCATCAAATAAAAAACCTGAGATTGCTCAGGTAACTTCAGCATA
TGTTGCTTCTGGTTCTGAACAACTTAGCCTTGCACCAGGACAGTTAATATTAATTCTAAAGAAAAATACA
AGTGGGTGGTGGCAAGGAGAGTTACAGGCCAGAGGAAAAAAGCGACAGAAAGGATGGTTTCCTGCCAGTC
ATGTTAAACTTTTGGGTCCAAGTAGTGAAAGAGCCACACCTGCCTTTCATCCTGTATGTCAGGTGATTGC
TATGTATGACTATGCAGCAAATAATGAAGATGAGCTCAGTTTCTCCAAGGGACAACTCATTAATGTTATG
AACAAAGATGATCCTGATTGGTGGCAAGGAGAGATCAACGGGGTGACTGGTCTCTTTCCTTCAAACTACG
TTAAGATGACGACAGACTCAGATCCAAGTCAACAGTGGTGTGCTGATCTGCAAACCCTGGACACAATGCA
GCCAATTGAGAGGAAAAGACAGGGCTATATTCATGAGCTGATTCAGACCGAAGAGCGGTACATGGCTGAC
CTTCAGCTCGTCGTCGAGGTTTTTCAGAAACGCATGGCAGAGTCAGGCTTTCTCACTGAAGGGGAGGTGG
CCCTGATTTTTGTTAACTGGAAGGAGCTCATCATGTCCAACACAAAGCTGCTGAAGGCTTTGCGGGTGCG
GAAGAAGACCGGGGGCGAGAAGATGCCGGTGCAGATGATTGGGGACATCCTGGCCGCTGAGCTGTCCCAC
ATGCAGGCTTACATCAGGTTCTGCAGCTGCCAGCTTAATGGAGCAGCTCTGTTACAGCAGAAGACAGATG
AAGACACAGATTTCAAAGAATTTTTAAAGAAGCTGGCATCTGACCCGCGGTGTAAAGGAATGCCCCTCTC
CAGCTTCCTGCTGAAACCCATGCAGAGGATCACCCGCTACCCACTGCTCATCAGAAGTATTCTGGAGAAC
ACCCCGGAGAGCCATGCAGACCATTCCTCCCTAAAGCTGGCCCTCGAGCGGGCAGAGGAGCTGTGCTCTC
AAGTGAATGAGGGAGTTCGGGAGAAGGAAAACTCGGACCGACTGGAGTGGATCCAGGCGCACGTGCAGTG
TGAAGGCCTCGCGGAGCAACTTATTTTCAACTCTCTCACCAACTGCCTGGGGCCCCGGAAGCTCTTACAC
AGTGGGAAATTATACAAGACCAAGAGCAACAAGGAACTGCACGGATTCCTCTTCAATGACTTCCTGCTTC
TTACCTACATGGTCAAGCAGTTTGCTGTTTCCTCTGGCTCTGAGAAACTTTTCAGCTCGAAGTCCAATGC
TCAATTCAAAATGTATAAAACGCCCATTTTCCTGAATGAAGTCTTGGTGAAACTGCCCACAGACCCTTCC
AGCGATGAGCCTGTCTTCCACATTTCCCACATTGATCGGGTCTACACCCTCCGAACAGACAACATTAATG
AGAGGACCGCCTGGGTGCAGAAGATCAAGGCGGCGTCTGAGCAGTACATCGACACCGAGAAGAAGAAGCG
TGAGAAAGCTTACCAAGCCCGCTCCCAAAAGACTTCAGGCATTGGGCGCCTGATGGTGCATGTCATTGAA
GCTACAGAATTAAAAGCCTGCAAACCAAATGGAAAGAGCAACCCATACTGTGAAATCAGCATGGGCTCCC
AGAGCTACACCACCAGGACCGTCCAGGACACACTCAATCCCAAGTGGAATTTTAACTGCCAGTTCTTTAT
TAAGGATCTCTACCAAGACGTGCTGTGTCTCACCCTGTTTGACAGAGACCAGTTTTCACCAGATGATTTC
CTGGGTCGTACTGAAATTCCAGTGGCAAAAATTCGAACAGAACAGGAAAGCAAAGGCCCTATGACCCGCC
GACTGCTGCTGCATGAGGTCCCCACCGGGGAGGTCTGGGTCCGTTTTGACCTGCAGCTTTTTGAGCAAAA
AACTCTCCTGTAATCTAGATAACTGATCATAATCAGCCATACCACATTTGTAGAGGTTTTACTTGCTTTA
AAAAACCTCCCACACCTCCCCCTGAACCTGAAACATAAAATGAATGCAATTGTTGTTGTTAACTTGTTTA
TTGCAGCTTATAATGGTTACAAATAAAGCAATAGCATCACAAATTTCACAAATAAAGCATTTTTTTCACT
GCATTCTAGTTGTGGTTTGTCCAAACTCATCAATGTATCTTAAGGCGTAAATTGTAAGCGTTAATATTTT
GTTAAAATTCGCGTTAAATTTTTGTTAAATCAGCTCATTTTTTAACCAATAGGCCGAAATCGGCAAAATC
CCTTATAAATCAAAAGAATAGACCGAGATAGGGT
[37 nt withheld, positions 6825-6861]
AAAGAACGTGGACTCCAACGTCAAAGG
[49 nt withheld, positions 6889-6937]
T
[91 nt withheld, positions 6939-7029]
G
[124 nt withheld, positions 7031-7154]
CAGGTGGCACTTTTCGGGGAAATGTGCGCGGAACCCCTATTTGTTTATTTTTCTAAATACATTCAAATAT
GTATCCGCTCATGAGACAATAACCCTGATAAATGCTTCAATAATATTGAAAAAGGAAGAGTCCTGAGGCG
GAAAGAACCAGCTGTGGAATGTGTGTCAGTTAGGGTGTGGAAAGTCCCCAGGCTCCCCAGCAGGCAGAAG
TATGCAAAGCATGCATCTCAATTAGTCAGCAACCAGGTGTGGAAAGTCCCCAGGCTCCCCAGCAGGCAGA
AGTATGCAAAGCATGCATCTCAATTAGTCAGCAACCATAGTCCCGCCCCTAACTCCGCCCATCCCGCCCC
TAACTCCGCCCAGTTCCGCCCATTCTCCGCCCCATGGCTGACTAATTTTTTTTATTTATGCAGAGGCCGA
GGCCGCCTCGGCCTCTGAGCTATTCCAGAAGTAGTGAGGAGGCTTTTTTGGAGGCCTAGGCTTTTGCAAA
GATCGATCAAGAGACAGGATGAGGATCGTTTCGCATGATTGAACAAGATGGATTGCACGCAGGTTCTCCG
GCCGCTTGGGTGGAGAGGCTATTCGGCTATGACTGGGCACAACAGACAATCGGCTGCTCTGATGCCGCCG
TGTTCCGGCTGTCAGCGCAGGGGCGCCCGGTTCTTTTTGTCAAGACCGACCTGTCCGGTGCCCTGAATGA
ACTGCAAGACGAGGCAGCGCGGCTATCGTGGCTGGCCACGACGGGCGTTCCTTGCGCAGCTGTGCTCGAC
GTTGTCACTGAAGCGGGAAGGGACTGGCTGCTATTGGGCGAAGTGCCGGGGCAGGATCTCCTGTCATCTC
ACCTTGCTCCTGCCGAGAAAGTATCCATCATGGCTGATGCAATGCGGCGGCTGCATACGCTTGATCCGGC
TACCTGCCCATTCGACCACCAAGCGAAACATCGCATCGAGCGAGCACGTACTCGGATGGAAGCCGGTCTT
GTCGATCAGGATGATCTGGACGAAGAGCATCAGGGGCTCGCGCCAGCCGAACTGTTCGCCAGGCTCAAGG
CGAGCATGCCCGACGGCGAGGATCTCGTCGTGACCCATGGCGATGCCTGCTTGCCGAATATCATGGTGGA
AAATGGCCGCTTTTCTGGATTCATCGACTGTGGCCGGCTGGGTGTGGCGGACCGCTATCAGGACATAGCG
TTGGCTACCCGTGATATTGCTGAAGAGCTTGGCGGCGAATGGGCTGACCGCTTCCTCGTGCTTTACGGTA
TCGCCGCTCCCGATTCGCAGCGCATCGCCTTCTATCGCCTTCTTGACGAGTTCTTCTGAGCGGGACTCTG
GGGTTCGAAATGACCGACCAAGCGACGCCCAACCTGCCATCACGAGATTTCGATTCCACCGCCGCCTTCT
ATGAAAGGTTGGGCTTCGGAATCGTTTTCCGGGACGCCGGCTGGATGATCCTCCAGCGCGGGGATCTCAT
GCTGGAGTTCTTCGCCCACCCTAGGGGGAGGCTAACTGAAACACGGAAGGAGACAATACCGGAAGGAACC
CGCGCTATGACGGCAATAAAAAGACAGAATAAAACGCACGGTGTTGGGTCGTTTGTTCATAAACGCGGGG
TTCGGTCCCAGGGCTGGCACTCTGTCGATACCCCACCGAGACCCCATTGGGGCCAATACGCCCGCGTTTC
TTCCTTTTCCCCACCCCACCCCCCAAGTTCGGGTGAAGGCCCAGGGCTCGCAGCCAACGTCGGGGCGGCA
GGCCCTGCCATAGCCTCAGGTTACTCATATATACTTTAGATTGATTTAAAACTTCATTTTTAATTTAAAA
GGATCTAGGTGAAGATCCTTTTTGATAATCTCATGACCAAAATCCCTTAACGTGAGTTTTCGTTCCACTG
AGCGTCAGACCCCGTAGAAAAGATCAAAGGATCTTCTTGAGATCCTTTTTTTCTGCGCGTAATCTGCTGC
TTGCAAACAAAAAAACCACCGCTACCAGCGGTGGTTTGTTTGCCGGATCAAGAGCTACCAACTCTTTTTC
CGAAGGTAACTGGCTTCAGCAGAGCGCAGATACCAAATACTGTTCTTCTAGTGTAGCCGTAGTTAGGCCA
CCACTTCAAGAACTCTGTAGCACCGCCTACATACCTCGCTCTGCTAATCCTGTTACCAGTGGCTGCTGCC
AGTGGCGATAAGTCGTGTCTTACCGGGTTGGACTCAAGACGATAGTTACCGGATAAGGCGCAGCGGTCGG
GCTGAACGGGGGGTTCGTGCACACAGCCCAGCTTGGAGCGAACGACCTACACCGAACTGAGATACCTACA
GCGTGAGCTATGAGAAAGCGCCACGCTTCCCGAAGGGAGAAAGGCGGACAGGTATCCGGTAAGCGGCAGG
GTCGGAACAGGAGAGCGCACGAGGGAGCTTCCAGGGGGAAACGCCTGGTATCTTTATAGTCCTGTCGGGT
TTCGCCACCTCTGACTTGAGCGTCGATTTTTGTGATGCTCGTCAGGGGGGCGGAGCCTATGGAAAAACGC
CAGCAACGCGGCCTTTTTACGGTTCCTGGCCTTTTGCTGGCCTTTTGCTCACATGTTCTTTCCTGCGTTA
TCCCCTGATTCTGTGGATAACCGTATTACCGCCATGCAT
